>Addgene plasmid #207638 | nCre-ST-NLS-P2A-NLS-pSC-cCre | addgene full sequence | sequence record 409880 | Addgene NGS Result
ATGGCCACCTCTGATGAAGTCAGGAAGAACCTGATGGACATGTTCAGGGACAGGCAGGCCTTCTCTGAAC
ACACCTGGAAGATGCTCCTGTCTGTGTGCAGATCCTGGGCTGCCTGGTGCAAGCTGAACAGCGGCGGCAG
CGGGAGTACAGCACACATAGTAATGGTAGACGCCTACAAGCCGACGAAGGTGCCCAAGAAGAAGAGGAAA
GTCGGAAGCGGTGCCACCAATTTCTCCCTCCTGAAGCAGGCTGGGGACGTGGAGGAAAACCCTGGCCCCG
TGCCCAAGAAGAAGAGGAAAGTCGGTTCCATGGTTGATACCTTATCAGGTTTATCAAGTGAGCAAGGTCA
GTCCGGTGATATGACAATTGAAGAAGATAGTGCTACCCATATTAAATTCTCATAGCGTGATGAGGACGGC
AAAGAGTTAGCTGGTGCAACTATGGAGTTGCGTGATTCATCTGGTAAAACTATTAGTACATGGATTTCAG
ATGGACAAGTGAAAGATTTCTACCTGTATCCAGGAAAATATACATTTGTCGAAACCGCAGCACCAGACGG
TTATGAGGTAGCAACTGCTATTACCTTTACAGTTAATGAGCAAGGTCAGGTTACTGTAAATGGCAAAGCA
ACTAAAGGTGACGCTCATATTTCTGGTGGCAGTGGAAGCACTAACAGGAAATGGTTCCCTGCTGAACCTG
AGGATGTGAGGGACTACCTCCTGTACCTGCAAGCCAGAGGCCTGGCTGTGAAGACCATCCAACAGCACCT
GGGCCAGCTCAACATGCTGCACAGGAGATCTGGCCTGCCTCGCCCTTCTGACTCCAATGCTGTGTCCCTG
GTGATGAGGAGAATCAGAAAGGAGAATGTGGATGCTGGGGAGAGAGCCAAGCAGGCCCTGGCCTTTGAAC
GCACTGACTTTGACCAAGTCAGATCCCTGATGGAGAACTCTGACAGATGCCAGGACATCAGGAACCTGGC
CTTCCTGGGCATTGCCTACAACACCCTGCTGCGCATTGCCGAAATTGCCAGAATCAGAGTGAAGGACATC
TCCCGCACCGATGGTGGGAGAATGCTGATCCACATTGGCAGGACCAAGACCCTGGTGTCCACAGCTGGTG
TGGAGAAGGCCCTGTCCCTGGGGGTTACCAAGCTGGTGGAGAGATGGATCTCTGTGTCTGGTGTGGCTGA
TGACCCCAACAACTACCTGTTCTGCCGGGTCAGAAAGAATGGTGTGGCTGCCCCTTCTGCCACCTCCCAA
CTGTCCACCCGGGCCCTGGAAGGGATCTTTGAGGCCACCCACCGCCTGATCTATGGTGCCAAGGATGACT
CTGGGCAGAGATACCTGGCCTGGTCTGGCCACTCTGCCAGAGTGGGTGCTGCCAGGGACATGGCCAGGGC
TGGTGTGTCCATCCCTGAAATCATGCAGGCTGGTGGCTGGACCAATGTGAACATTGTGATGAACTACATC
AGAAACCTGGACTCTGAGACTGGGGCCATGGTGAGGCTGCTCGAGGATTAATCTAGAGGGCCCGTTTAAA
CCCGCTGATCAGCCTCGACTGTGCCTTCTAGTTGCCAGCCATCTGTTGTTTGCCCCTCCCCCGTGCCTTC
CTTGACCCTGGAAGGTGCCACTCCCACTGTCCTTTCCTAATAAAATGAGGAAATTGCATCGCATTGTCTG
AGTAGGTGTCATTCTATTCTGGGGGGTGGGGTGGGGCAGGACAGCAAGGGGGAGGATTGGGAAGACAATA
GCAGGCATGCTGGGGATGCGGTGGGCTCTATGGCTTCTGAGGCGGAAAGAACCAGCTGGGGCTCTAGGGG
GTATCCCC
[124 nt withheld, positions 1829-1952]
C
[91 nt withheld, positions 1954-2044]
A
[49 nt withheld, positions 2046-2094]
CCTTTGACGTTGGAGTCCACGTTCTTT
[37 nt withheld, positions 2122-2158]
ACCCTATCTCGGTCTATTCTTTTGATTTATAAGGGATTTTGCCGATTTCGGCCTATTGGTTAAAAAATGA
GCTGATTTAACAAAAATTTAACGCGAATTAATTCTGTGGAATGTGTGTCAGTTAGGGTGTGGAAAGTCCC
CAGGCTCCCCAGCAGGCAGAAGTATGCAAAGCATGCATCTCAATTAGTCAGCAACCAGGTGTGGAAAGTC
CCCAGGCTCCCCAGCAGGCAGAAGTATGCAAAGCATGCATCTCAATTAGTCAGCAACCATAGTCCCGCCC
CTAACTCCGCCCATCCCGCCCCTAACTCCGCCCAGTTCCGCCCATTCTCCGCCCCATGGCTGACTAATTT
TTTTTATTTATGCAGAGGCCGAGGCCGCCTCTGCCTCTGAGCTATTCCAGAAGTAGTGAGGAGGCTTTTT
TGGAGGCCTAGGCTTTTGCAAAAAGCTCCCGGGAGCTTGTATATCCATTTTCGGATCTGATCAGCACGTG
ATGAAAAAGCCTGAACTCACCGCGACGTCTGTCGAGAAGTTTCTGATCGAAAAGTTCGACAGCGTCTCCG
ACCTGATGCAGCTCTCGGAGGGCGAAGAATCTCGTGCTTTCAGCTTCGATGTAGGAGGGCGTGGATATGT
CCTGCGGGTAAATAGCTGCGCCGATGGTTTCTACAAAGATCGTTATGTTTATCGGCACTTTGCATCGGCC
GCGCTCCCGATTCCGGAAGTGCTTGACATTGGGGAATTCAGCGAGAGCCTGACCTATTGCATCTCCCGCC
GTGCACAGGGTGTCACGTTGCAAGACCTGCCTGAAACCGAACTGCCCGCTGTTCTGCAGCCGGTCGCGGA
GGCCATGGATGCGATCGCTGCGGCCGATCTTAGCCAGACGAGCGGGTTCGGCCCATTCGGACCGCAAGGA
ATCGGTCAATACACTACATGGCGTGATTTCATATGCGCGATTGCTGATCCCCATGTGTATCACTGGCAAA
CTGTGATGGACGACACCGTCAGTGCGTCCGTCGCGCAGGCTCTCGATGAGCTGATGCTTTGGGCCGAGGA
CTGCCCCGAAGTCCGGCACCTCGTGCACGCGGATTTCGGCTCCAACAATGTCCTGACGGACAATGGCCGC
ATAACAGCGGTCATTGACTGGAGCGAGGCGATGTTCGGGGATTCCCAATACGAGGTCGCCAACATCTTCT
TCTGGAGGCCGTGGTTGGCTTGTATGGAGCAGCAGACGCGCTACTTCGAGCGGAGGCATCCGGAGCTTGC
AGGATCGCCGCGGCTCCGGGCGTATATGCTCCGCATTGGTCTTGACCAACTCTATCAGAGCTTGGTTGAC
GGCAATTTCGATGATGCAGCTTGGGCGCAGGGTCGATGCGACGCAATCGTCCGATCCGGAGCCGGGACTG
TCGGGCGTACACAAATCGCCCGCAGAAGCGCGGCCGTCTGGACCGATGGCTGTGTAGAAGTACTCGCCGA
TAGTGGAAACCGACGCCCCAGCACTCGTCCGAGGGCAAAGGAATAGCACGTGCTACGAGATTTCGATTCC
ACCGCCGCCTTCTATGAAAGGTTGGGCTTCGGAATCGTTTTCCGGGACGCCGGCTGGATGATCCTCCAGC
GCGGGGATCTCATGCTGGAGTTCTTCGCCCACCCCAACTTGTTTATTGCAGCTTATAATGGTTACAAATA
AAGCAATAGCATCACAAATTTCACAAATAAAGCATTTTTTTCACTGCATTCTAGTTGTGGTTTGTCCAAA
CTCATCAATGTATCTTATCATGTCTGTATACCGTCGACCTCTAGCTAGAGCTTGGCGTAATCATGGTCAT
AGCTGTTTCCTGTGTGAAATTGTTATCCGCTCACAATTCCACACAACATACGAGCCGGAAGCATAAAGTG
TAAAGCCTGGGGTGCCTAATGAGTGAGCTAACTCACATTAATTGCGTTGCGCTCACTGCCCGCTTTCCAG
TCGGGAAACCTGTCGTGCCAGCTGCATTAATGAATCGGCCAACGCGCGGGGAGAGGCGGTTTGCGTATTG
GGCGCTCTTCCGCTTCCTCGCTCACTGACTCGCTGCGCTCGGTCGTTCGGCTGCGGCGAGCGGTATCAGC
TCACTCAAAGGCGGTAATACGGTTATCCACAGAATCAGGGGATAACGCAGGAAAGAACATGTGAGCAAAA
GGCCAGCAAAAGGCCAGGAACCGTAAAAAGGCCGCGTTGCTGGCGTTTTTCCATAGGCTCCGCCCCCCTG
ACGAGCATCACAAAAATCGACGCTCAAGTCAGAGGTGGCGAAACCCGACAGGACTATAAAGATACCAGGC
GTTTCCCCCTGGAAGCTCCCTCGTGCGCTCTCCTGTTCCGACCCTGCCGCTTACCGGATACCTGTCCGCC
TTTCTCCCTTCGGGAAGCGTGGCGCTTTCTCATAGCTCACGCTGTAGGTATCTCAGTTCGGTGTAGGTCG
TTCGCTCCAAGCTGGGCTGTGTGCACGAACCCCCCGTTCAGCCCGACCGCTGCGCCTTATCCGGTAACTA
TCGTCTTGAGTCCAACCCGGTAAGACACGACTTATCGCCACTGGCAGCAGCCACTGGTAACAGGATTAGC
AGAGCGAGGTATGTAGGCGGTGCTACAGAGTTCTTGAAGTGGTGGCCTAACTACGGCTACACTAGAAGAA
CAGTATTTGGTATCTGCGCTCTGCTGAAGCCAGTTACCTTCGGAAAAAGAGTTGGTAGCTCTTGATCCGG
CAAACAAACCACCGCTGGTAGCGGTGGTTTTTTTGTTTGCAAGCAGCAGATTACGCGCAGAAAAAAAGGA
TCTCAAGAAGATCCTTTGATCTTTTCTACGGGGTCTGACGCTCAGTGGAACGAAAACTCACGTTAAGGGA
TTTTGGTCATGAGATTATCAAAAAGGATCTTCACCTAGATCCTTTTAAATTAAAAATGAAGTTTTAAATC
AATCTAAAGTATATATGAGTAAACTTGGTCTGACAGTTACCAATGCTTAATCAGTGAGGCACCTATCTCA
GCGATCTGTCTATTTCGTTCATCCATAGTTGCCTGACTCCCCGTCGTGTAGATAACTACGATACGGGAGG
GCTTACCATCTGGCCCCAGTGCTGCAATGATACCGCGAGACCCACGCTCACCGGCTCCAGATTTATCAGC
AATAAACCAGCCAGCCGGAAGGGCCGAGCGCAGAAGTGGTCCTGCAACTTTATCCGCCTCCATCCAGTCT
ATTAATTGTTGCCGGGAAGCTAGAGTAAGTAGTTCGCCAGTTAATAGTTTGCGCAACGTTGTTGCCATTG
CTACAGGCATCGTGGTGTCACGCTCGTCGTTTGGTATGGCTTCATTCAGCTCCGGTTCCCAACGATCAAG
GCGAGTTACATGATCCCCCATGTTGTGCAAAAAAGCGGTTAGCTCCTTCGGTCCTCCGATCGTTGTCAGA
AGTAAGTTGGCCGCAGTGTTATCACTCATGGTTATGGCAGCACTGCATAATTCTCTTACTGTCATGCCAT
CCGTAAGATGCTTTTCTGTGACTGGTGAGTACTCAACCAAGTCATTCTGAGAATAGTGTATGCGGCGACC
GAGTTGCTCTTGCCCGGCGTCAATACGGGATAATACCGCGCCACATAGCAGAACTTTAAAAGTGCTCATC
ATTGGAAAACGTTCTTCGGGGCGAAAACTCTCAAGGATCTTACCGCTGTTGAGATCCAGTTCGATGTAAC
CCACTCGTGCACCCAACTGATCTTCAGCATCTTTTACTTTCACCAGCGTTTCTGGGTGAGCAAAAACAGG
AAGGCAAAATGCCGCAAAAAAGGGAATAAGGGCGACACGGAAATGTTGAATACTCATACTCTTCCTTTTT
CAATATTATTGAAGCATTTATCAGGGTTATTGTCTCATGAGCGGATACATATTTGAATGTATTTAGAAAA
ATAAACAAATAGGGGTTCCGCGCACATTTCCCCGAAAAGTGCCACCTGACGTCGACGGATCGGGAGATCT
CCCGATCCCCTATGGTGCACTCTCAGTACAATCTGCTCTGATGCCGCATAGTTAAGCCAGTATCTGCTCC
CTGCTTGTGTGTTGGAGGTCGCTGAGTAGTGCGCGAGCAAAATTTAAGCTACAACAAGGCAAGGCTTGAC
CGACAATTGCATGAAGAATCTGCTTAGGGTTAGGCGTTTTGCGCTGCTTCGCGATGTACGGGCCAGATAT
ACGCGTTGACATTGATTATTGACTAGTTATTAATAGTAATCAATTACGGGGTCATTAGTTCATAGCCCAT
ATATGGAGTTCCGCGTTACATAACTTACGGTAAATGGCCCGCCTGGCTGACCGCCCAACGACCCCCGCCC
ATTGACGTCAATAATGACGTATGTTCCCATAGTAACGCCAATAGGGACTTTCCATTGACGTCAATGGGTG
GAGTATTTACGGTAAACTGCCCACTTGGCAGTACATCAAGTGTATCATATGCCAAGTACGCCCCCTATTG
ACGTCAATGACGGTAAATGGCCCGCCTGGCATTATGCCCAGTACATGACCTTATGGGACTTTCCTACTTG
GCAGTACATCTACGTATTAGTCATCGCTATTACCATGGTGATGCGGTTTTGGCAGTACATCAATGGGCGT
GGATAGCGGTTTGACTCACGGGGATTTCCAAGTCTCCACCCCATTGACGTCAATGGGAGTTTGTTTTGGC
ACCAAAATCAACGGGACTTTCCAAAATGTCGTAACAACTCCGCCCCATTGACGCAAATGGGCGGTAGGCG
TGTACGGTGGGAGGTCTATATAAGCAGAGCTCTCTGGCTAACTAGAGAACCCACTGCTTACTGGCTTATC
GAAATTAATACGACTCACTATAGGGAGACCCAAGCTGGCTAGCGCCGCCACC
Features (pLannotate 1.2.2; 20 found; start..end, strand, type, name):
      4..1518    +  CDS            cre: RECR_BPP1 - Experimental evidence at protein level: Swiss-Prot protein existence level 1. Catalyzes site-specific recombination between two 34-base- pair LOXP sites. Its role is to maintain the phage genome as a monomeric unit-copy plasmid in the lysogenic state. From Escherichia phage P1 (Bacteriophage P1).
   1559..1783    +  polyA_signal   bGH poly(A) signal: bovine growth hormone polyadenylation signal
   1787..1808    +  promoter       SV40 promoter (fragment): SV40 enhancer and early promoter
   1829..2257    +  rep_origin     f1 ori (sequence partly withheld): f1 bacteriophage origin of replication; arrow indicates direction of (+) strand synthesis
   2271..2600    +  promoter       SV40 promoter: SV40 enhancer and early promoter
   2649..3674    +  CDS            HygR: aminoglycoside phosphotransferase from E. coli; aph(4)-Ia; confers resistance to hygromycin
   3684..3809    +  CDS            ble (fragment): BLE_KLEPN - Experimental evidence at protein level: Swiss-Prot protein existence level 1. Binding protein with a strong affinity to the bleomycin family of antibiotics. Binds to CL990; an antimitotic-antibiotic compound. From Klebsiella pneumoniae.
   3804..3925    +  polyA_signal   SV40 poly(A) signal: SV40 polyadenylation signal
   3998..4014    -  protein_bind   lac operator: The lac repressor binds to the lac operator to inhibit transcription in E. coli. This inhibition can be relieved by adding lactose or isopropyl-β-D-thiogalactopyranoside (IPTG). lac repressor encoded by lacI
   4022..4052    -  promoter       lac promoter: promoter for the E. coli lac operon
   4067..4088    -  protein_bind   CAP binding site: CAP binding activates transcription in the presence of cAMP. E. coli catabolite activator protein
   4101..4193    -  CDS            lacI (fragment): lac repressor; lacI; The lac repressor binds to the lac operator to inhibit transcription in E. coli. This inhibition can be relieved by adding lactose or isopropyl-β-D-thiogalactopyranoside (IPTG).
   4376..4964    -  rep_origin     ori: high-copy-number ColE1/pMB1/pBR322/pUC origin of replication
   5135..5995    -  CDS            AmpR: β-lactamase; bla; confers resistance to ampicillin, carbenicillin, and related antibiotics
   5996..6100    -  promoter       AmpR promoter: bla
   6159..6211    -  misc_feature   bom (fragment): basis of mobility region from pBR322
   6366..6745    +  enhancer       CMV enhancer: human cytomegalovirus immediate early enhancer
   6746..6949    +  promoter       CMV promoter: human cytomegalovirus (CMV) immediate early promoter
   6945..6978    +  LTR            5' LTR (truncated) (fragment): truncated 5' long terminal repeat (LTR) from HIV-1
   6994..7012    +  promoter       T7 promoter: promoter for bacteriophage T7 RNA polymerase
