[The description below was written by a language model from this plasmid's Addgene catalogue record and pLannotate feature annotations shown in this document.]
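Description:
nCre-ST-NLS-P2A-NLS-pSC-cCre is a mammalian expression plasmid built on a pCMV backbone, about 7 kb in total, that encodes a light-gated split Cre recombinase. It is maintained in E. coli through a high-copy ColE1/pUC-type origin and an ampicillin resistance gene. An f1 origin is also present. For selection in mammalian cells it carries a hygromycin resistance gene driven by the SV40 early promoter and terminated by an SV40 polyadenylation signal.

The roughly 1.5 kb synthetic insert sits downstream of the CMV enhancer/promoter (with a T7 promoter just upstream of the coding region) and is followed by the bGH polyadenylation signal. It is a single open reading frame in which the N-terminal Cre fragment is fused to SpyTag and a nuclear localization signal. A P2A self-cleaving peptide separates this from a second NLS, SpyCatcher and the C-terminal Cre fragment, so that one transcript yields two separate nuclear-targeted polypeptides. The automated annotation labels the whole frame simply as Cre and does not resolve these subparts.

SpyCatcher's critical lysine codon is replaced by an amber stop codon. This allows a photocaged residue to be installed at that position by amber suppression. The suppression machinery that would be required is not annotated on this plasmid and would presumably be supplied separately. While the lysine is caged, the covalent SpyTag–SpyCatcher ligation is blocked. Light exposure should uncage it and join the two Cre halves, restoring loxP recombination. The construct is intended for spatiotemporal, light-triggered control of Cre-mediated gene rearrangement in mammalian cells. A few short annotated fragments (ble, lacI, HIV-1 LTR, bom) appear to be backbone remnants or partial matches.
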