Addgene plasmid #207638: nCre-ST-NLS-P2A-NLS-pSC-cCre
Purpose: A plasmid encoding N-terminal Cre fused to SpyTag (ST) and photocaged SpyCatcher (pSC) fused to C-terminal Cre with a nuclear localization signal (NLS) sequence
Depositing lab: Cole DeForest. Depositing organization: University of Washington. Publication: Spatiotemporal functional assembly of split protein pairs through a light-activated SpyLigation. Ruskowitz ER, Munoz-Robles BG, Strange AC, Butcher CH, Kurniawan S, Filteau JR, DeForest CA. Nat Chem. 2023 May;15(5):694-704. doi: 10.1038/s41557-023-01152-x. Epub 2023 Apr 17. PubMed 37069270.
Backbone
  Vector backbone: pCMV
  Backbone size w/o insert (bp): 5520
  Vector type: Mammalian Expression
  Selectable markers: Hygromycin
Growth in bacteria
  Bacterial resistance: Ampicillin, 100 μg/mL
  Growth temperature: 37°C
  Growth strain: DH5alpha
  Copy number: High Copy
Gene/Insert
  Gene/Insert name: nCre-SpyTag-NLS-P2A-NLS-photocaged SpyCatcher-cCre
  Species: Synthetic
  Insert size (bp): 1521
  Mutation: Amber stop codon at SpyCatcher’s critical lysine
  Promoter: CMV
  Cloning method: Restriction Enzyme; 5′ cloning site HindIII (unknown if destroyed); 3′ cloning site BamHI (unknown if destroyed)
  Sequencing primers: 5′ T7F; 3′ T7R
Terms and licenses: Academic/Nonprofit Terms; Industry Terms: Not Available to Industry
How to cite: nCre-ST-NLS-P2A-NLS-pSC-cCre was a gift from Cole DeForest (Addgene plasmid # 207638 ; http://n2t.net/addgene:207638 ; RRID:Addgene_207638)
